>Addgene plasmid #145463 | pGBW-m4046550 | depositor full sequence | sequence record 287640 | Full Sequence
GCGGCCGCTTGCTATATTGAAGTACGGATTAGAAGCCGCCGAGCGGGCGACAGCCCTCCGACGGAAGACT
CTCCTCCGTGCGTCCTCGTCTTCACCGGTCGCGTTCCTGAAACGCAGATGTGCCTCGCGCCGCACTGCTC
CGAACAATAAAGATTCTACAATACTAGCTTTTATGGTTATGAAGAGGAAAAATTGGCAGTAACCTGGCCC
CACAAACCTTCAAATTAACGAATCAAATTAACAACCATAGGATGATAATGCGATTAGTTTTTTAGCCTTA
TTTCTGGGGTAATTAATCAGCGAAGCGATGATTTTTGATCTATTAACAGATATATAAATGGAAAAGCTGC
ATAACCACTTTAACTAATACTTTCAACATTTTCAGTTTGTATTACTTCTTATTCAAATGTCATAAAAGTA
TCAACAAAAAATTGTTAATATACCTCTATACTTTAACGTCAAGGAGAAAAAACTATAATGAATGAGCTTA
GTCCTGTTGCACTACGACAGATGTCTTGTGCTGCCGGTACTACACAAACTGCTTGCACTGATGACAATGC
GTTAGCTTACTACAACACAACAAAGGGAGGTAGGTTTGTACTTGCACTGTTATCCGATTTACAGGATTTG
AAATGGGCTAGATTCCCTAAGAGTGATGGAACTGGTACTATCTATACAGAACTGGAACCACCTTGTAGGT
TTGTTACAGACACACCTAAAGGTCCTAAAGTGAAGTATTTATACTTTATTAAAGGATTAAACAACCTAAA
TAGAGGTATGGTACTTGGTAGTTTAGCTGCCACAGTACGTCTACTCGTGCCGAGAGGTTCTGATTATAAA
GATCATGATGGTGATTATAAAGATCATGATATTGATTATAAAGATGATGATGATAAATAAACAGGCCCCT
TTTCCTTTGTCGATATCATGTAATTAGTTATGTCACGCTTACATTCACGCCCTCCTCCCACATCCGCTCT
AACCGAAAAGGAAGGAGTTAGACAACCTGAAGTCTAGGTCCCTATTTATTTTTTTTAATAGTTATGTTAG
TATTAAGAACGTTATTTATATTTCAAATTTTTCTTTTTTTTCTGTACAAAGCGGCCGCCGAACCACTAGT
GCACTGCAGTACACGGTTTCCTTGAAATTTTTTTGATTCGGTAATCTCCGAACAGAAGGAAGAACGAAGG
AAGGAGCACAGACTTAGATTGGTATATATACGCATATGTAGTGTTGAAGAAACATGAAATTGCCCAGTAT
TCTTAACCCAACTGCACAGAACAAAAACGTGCAGGAAACGAAGATAAATCATGTCGAAAGCTACATATAA
GGAACGTGCTGCTACTCATCCTAGTCCTGTTGCTGCCAAGCTATTTAATATCATGCACGAAAAGCAAACA
AACTTGTGTGCTTCATTGGATGTTCGTACCACCAAGGAATTACTGGAGTTAGTTGAAGCATTAGGTCCCA
AAATTTGTTTACTAAAAACACATGTGGATATCTTGACTGATTTTTCCATGGAGGGCACAGTTAAGCCGCT
AAAGGCATTATCCGCCAAGTACAATTTTTTACTCTTCGAGGACAGAAAATTTGCTGACATTGGTAATACA
GTCAAATTGCAGTACTCTGCGGGTGTATACAGAATAGCAGAATGGGCAGACATTACGAATGCACACGGTG
TGGTGGGCCCAGGTATTGTTAGCGGTTTGAAGCAGGCGGCAGAAGAAGTAACAAAGGAACCTAGAGGCCT
TTTGATGTTAGCAGAATTGTCATGCAAGGGCTCCCTATCTACTGGAGAATATACTAAGGGTACTGTTGAC
ATTGCGAAGAGCGACAAAGATTTTGTTATCGGCTTTATTGCTCAAAGAGACATGGGTGGAAGAGATGAAG
GTTACGATTGGTTGATTATGACACCCGGTGTGGGTTTAGATGACAAGGGAGATGCATTGGGTCAACAGTA
TAGAACCGTGGATGATGTGGTTTCTACAGGATCTGACATTATTATTGTTGGAAGAGGACTATTTGCAAAG
GGAAGGGATGCTAAGGTAGAGGGTGAACGTTACAGAAAAGCAGGCTGGGAAGCATATTTGAGAAGATGCG
GCCAGCAAAACTAAAAAACTGTATTATAAGTAAATGCATGTATACTAAACTCACAAATTAGAGCTTCAAT
TTAATTATATCAGTTATTACCCGAGTAACGAAGCATCTGTGCTTCATTTTGTAGAACAAAAATGCAACGC
GAGAGCGCTAATTTTTCAAACAAAGAATCTGAGCTGCATTTTTACAGAACAGAAATGCAACGCGAAAGCG
CTATTTTACCAACGAAGAATCTGTGCTTCATTTTTGTAAAACAAAAATGCAACGCGAGAGCGCTAATTTT
TCAAACAAAGAATCTGAGCTGCATTTTTACAGAACAGAAATGCAACGCGAGAGCGCTATTTTACCAACAA
AGAATCTATACTTCTTTTTTGTTCTACAAAAATGCATCCCGAGAGCGCTATTTTTCTAACAAAGCATCTT
AGATTACTTTTTTTCTCCTTTGTGCGCTCTATAATGCAGTCTCTTGATAACTTTTTGCACTGTAGGTCCG
TTAAGGTTAGAAGAAGGCTACTTTGGTGTCTATTTTCTCTTCCATAAAAAAAGCCTGACTCCACTTCCCG
CGTTTACTGATTACTAGCGAAGCTGCGGGTGCATTTTTTCAAGATAAAGGCATCCCCGATTATATTCTAT
ACCGATGTGGATTGCGCATACTTTGTGAACAGAAAGTGATAGCGTTGATGATTCTTCATTGGTCAGAAAA
TTATGAACGGTTTCTTCTATTTTGTCTCTATATACTACGTATAGGAAATGTTTACATTTTCGTATTGTTT
TCGATTCACTCTATGAATAGTTCTTACTACAATTTTTTTGTCTAAAGAGTAATACTAGAGATAAACATAA
AAAATGTAGAGGTCGAGTTTAGATGCAAGTTCAAGGAGCGAAAGGTGGATGGGTAGGTTATATAGGGATA
TAGCACAGAGATATATAGCAAAGAGATACTTTTGAGCAATGTTTGTGGAAGCGGTATTCGCAATATTTTA
GTAGCTCGTTACAGTCCGGTGCGTTTTTGGTTTTTTGAAAGTGCGTCATCAGAGCGCTTTTGGTTTTCAA
AAGCGCTCTGAAGTTCCTATACTTTCTAGCTAGAGAATAGGAACTTCCCGAGCGGCCGCGTGTTACAAGC
TTGACTCCAGCGTAACTGGACTGCAATCAACTCACTGGCTCACCTTCACGGGTGGGCCTTTCTTCGGTAG
AAAATCAAAGGATCTTCTTGAGATCCTTTTTTTCTGCGCGTAATCTGCTGCTTGCAAACAAAAAAACCAC
CGCTACCAGCGGTGGTTTGTTTGCCGGATCAAGAGCTACCAACTCTTTTTCCGAGGTAACTGGCTTCAGC
AGAGCGCAGATACCAAATACTGTTCTTCTAGTGTAGCCGTAGTTAGGCCACCACTTCAAGAACTCTGTAG
CACCGCCTACATACCTCGCTCTGCTAATCCTGTTACCAGTGGCTGCTGCCAGTGGCGATAAGTCGTGTCT
TACCGGGTTGGACTCAAGACGATAGTTACCGGATAAGGCGCAGCGGTCGGGCTGAACGGGGGGTTCGTGC
ACACAGCCCAGCTTGGAGCGAACGACCTACACCGAACTGAGATACCTACAGCGTGAGCTATGAGAAAGCG
CCACGCTTCCCGAAGGGAGAAAGGCGGACAGGTATCCGGTAAGCGGCAGGGTCGGAACAGGAGAGCGCAC
GAGGGAGCTTCCAGGGGTAAACGCCTGGTATCTTTATAGTCCTGTCGGGTTTCGCCACCTCTGACTTGAG
CATCGATTTTTGTGATGCTCGTCAGGGGGGCGGAGCCTATGGAAAAACGCCAGCAACGCAGAAAGGCCCA
CCCGAAGGTGAGCCAGGTGATTACATTTGGGCCCTCATCAGAGGTTTTCACCGTCATCACCGAAACGCGC
GAGGCAGCTGCGGTAAAGCTCATCAGCGTGGTCGTGAAGCGATTCACAGATGTCTGCCTGTTCATCCGCG
TCCAGCTCGTTGAGTTTCTCCAGAAGCGTTAATGTCTGGCTTCTGATAAAGCGGGCCATGTTAAGGGCGG
TTTTTTCCTGTTTGGTCACTTACCAATGCTTAATCAGTGAGGCACCTATCTCAGCGATCTGTCTATTTCG
TTCATCCATAGTTGCCTGACTCCCCGTCGTGTAGATAACTACGATGCGGGAGGGCTTACCATCTGGCCCC
AGTGCTGCAATGATACCGCGAGACCCACGCTCACCGGCTCCAGATTTATCAGCAATAAACCAGCCAGCCG
GGAGGGCCGAGCGCAGAAGTGATCCTGCAACTTTATCCGCCTCCATCCAGTCTATTAATTGTTGCCGGGA
AGCTAGAGTAAGTAGTTCGCCAGTTAATAGTTTGCGCAACGTTGTTGCCATTGCTACAGGCATCGTGGTG
TCACGCTCGTCGTTTGGTATGGCTTCATTCAGCTCCGGTTCCCAACGATCAAGGCGAGTTACATGATCCC
CCATGTTGTGCAAAAAAGCGGTTAGCTCCTTCGGTCCTCCGATCGTTGCCAGAAGTAAGTTGGCCGCAGT
GTTATCACTCATGGTTATGGCAGCACTGCATAATTCTCTTACTGTCATGCCATCCGTGAGATGCTTTTCT
GTGACTGGTGAGTACTCAACCAAGTCATTCTGAGAATAGTGTATGCGGCGACCGAGTTGCTCTTGCCCGG
CGTCAATACGGGATAATACCGCGCCACATAGCAGAACTTTAAAAGTGCTCATCATTGGAAAACGTTCTTC
GGGGCGTAAACTCTCAAGGATCTTACCGCTGTTGAGATCCAGTTCGATGTAACCCACTCGTGCACCCAAC
TGATCTTCAGCATCTTTTACTTTCACCAGCGTTTCTGGGTGAGCAAAAACAGGAAGGCAAAATGCCGCAA
AAAAGGGAATAAGGGCGACACGGAAATGTTGAATACTCATTTTAGCTTCCTTAGCTCCTGAAAATCTCGA
TAACTCAAAAAATACGCCCGGTAGTGATCTTATTTCATTATGGTGAAAGTTGGAACCTCTTACGTGCCGA
TCAAGTCAAAAGCCTCCGGTCGGAGGCTTTTGACTTTCTGCTATGGAGGTCAGGTATGATTTAAATGGTC
AGTTAGA
Features (pLannotate 1.2.2; 13 found; start..end, strand, type, name):
     25..466     +  promoter       GAL1 promoter: S. cerevisiae GAL1; inducible promoter, regulated by Gal4
    831..848     +  CDS            3xFLAG (fragment): three tandem FLAG® epitope tags, followed by an enterokinase cleavage site
    926..1098    +  terminator     CYC1 terminator (fragment): S. cerevisiae CYC1; transcription terminator for CYC1
   1134..1310    +  promoter       URA3 promoter (fragment): S. cerevisiae URA3
   1311..2114    +  CDS            URA3: orotidine-5'-phosphate decarboxylase, required for uracil biosynthesis; S. cerevisiae URA3; yeast auxotrophic marker, counterselectable with 5-fluoroorotic acid (5-FOA)
   2197..3179    -  rep_origin     2μ ori: yeast 2μ plasmid origin of replication
   3257..3286    +  terminator     T3Te terminator: phage T3 early transcription terminator
   3308..3895    +  rep_origin     ori: high-copy-number ColE1/pMB1/pBR322/pUC origin of replication
   3907..3934    -  terminator     T7Te terminator: phage T7 early transcription terminator
   3958..4149    -  CDS            rop: Rop protein, which maintains plasmids at low copy number; rop
   4150..5010    -  CDS            AmpR: β-lactamase; bla; confers resistance to ampicillin, carbenicillin, and related antibiotics
   5011..5113    -  promoter       cat promoter: promoter of the E. coli cat gene encoding chloramphenicol acetyltransferase
   5114..5145    -  terminator     tonB terminator: bidirectional E. coli tonB-P14 transcription terminator
