[The description below was written by a language model from this plasmid's Addgene catalogue record and pLannotate feature annotations shown in this document.]
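Description:
pGBW-m4046550 is an episomal yeast expression plasmid, also an E. coli shuttle vector, built to produce the SARS-CoV-2 non-structural protein 9 (nsp9) in Saccharomyces cerevisiae. In bacteria it replicates from a ColE1/pUC-type origin and is selected with ampicillin through the β-lactamase gene, which the annotation places downstream of a cat promoter. A rop coding sequence is annotated next to AmpR, although the catalogue lists the plasmid as high copy. Short phage T3 and T7 early terminators and a tonB terminator flank the bacterial modules, presumably insulating them from read-through transcription. In yeast the plasmid is maintained at multiple copies by the 2μ origin and selected by uracil prototrophy via URA3 under its own promoter. URA3 can also be counterselected with 5-fluoroorotic acid.

The expression cassette consists of the galactose-inducible, Gal4-regulated GAL1 promoter, the wild-type nsp9 coding sequence (a roughly 330 bp segment of the viral ORF1ab polyprotein gene, made by gene synthesis), and a CYC1 terminator. The nsp9 insert is not itself annotated in the feature table, but it fits the unannotated interval between the GAL1 promoter and the tag. According to the record, the backbone supplies a C-terminal thrombin-cleavable 3xFLAG tag. The automated annotation detects only a short 3xFLAG fragment at this position, and no thrombin site is annotated. This tag would allow immunodetection or affinity capture of nsp9, with the option of removing the epitope by protease cleavage. The stated purpose is simply yeast expression of nsp9, and the record specifies no further downstream application.
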