Addgene plasmid #145463: pGBW-m4046550
Purpose: Yeast Expression plasmid for SARS-CoV-2 nsp9
Depositing lab: Ginkgo Bioworks & Benjie Chen. Depositing organization: Ginkgo Bioworks.
Backbone
  Vector backbone: AmpR; 2u URA3
  Backbone size w/o insert (bp): 4078
  Vector type: Yeast Expression
  Selectable markers: URA3
Growth in bacteria
  Bacterial resistance: Ampicillin, 100 μg/mL
  Growth temperature: 37°C
  Growth strain: DH5alpha
  Copy number: High Copy
Gene/Insert
  Gene/Insert name: SARS-CoV-2 nsp9
  Species: Severe acute respiratory syndrome coronavirus 2
  Insert size (bp): 332
  Mutation: wt
  Entrez Gene: ORF1ab (a.k.a. GU280_gp01)
  Promoter: pGAL1
  Tag / fusion protein: Cleavable thrombin;3xFLAG (C terminal on backbone)
  Cloning method: Unknown
Resource information
  A portion of this plasmid was derived from a plasmid made by: GinkgoBioworks
Depositor comments: NCBI Reference Sequence: YP_009725305.1Created by gene synthesis with Not1 site.
How to cite: pGBW-m4046550 was a gift from Ginkgo Bioworks & Benjie Chen (Addgene plasmid # 145463 ; http://n2t.net/addgene:145463 ; RRID:Addgene_145463)
